Addgene plasmid #35462: pRSII422
Purpose: (Empty Backbone)
Depositing lab: Steven Haase. Depositing organization: Duke University. Publication: New and Redesigned pRS Plasmid Shuttle Vectors for Genetic Manipulation of Saccharomycescerevisiae. Chee MK, Haase SB. G3 (Bethesda). 2012 May;2(5):515-26. Epub 2012 May 1. 10.1534/g3.111.001917 PubMed 22670222.
Backbone
  Vector backbone: pRS42x
  Backbone manufacturer: Stratagene
  Backbone size (bp): 6865
  Modifications to backbone: Undocumented insertion in pRS412 was eliminated in the process of constructing pRSII422. 2 micron replication origin is from YEplac195 and has had its XbaI site removed.
  Vector type: Yeast 2 micron vector
  Promoter: None
  Selectable markers: ADE2
Growth in bacteria
  Bacterial resistance: Ampicillin, 100 μg/mL
  Growth temperature: 37°C
  Growth strain: DH5alpha
  Copy number: High Copy
Gene/Insert
  Cloning method: Restriction Enzyme
  Sequencing primers: 5′ M13 Forward, T7; 3′ M13 Reverse
Resource information
  A portion of this plasmid was derived from a plasmid made by: Chandra Tucker, Duke University (now at University of Colorado, Denver)
Terms and licenses: Academic/Nonprofit Terms; Industry Terms: Not Available to Industry
Depositor comments: ADE2 has been modified to remove HindIII and XbaI sites without altering the amino acid sequence of the Ade2 protein.
How to cite: pRSII422 was a gift from Steven Haase (Addgene plasmid # 35462 ; http://n2t.net/addgene:35462 ; RRID:Addgene_35462)
