[The description below was written by a language model from this plasmid's Addgene catalogue record and pLannotate feature annotations shown in this document.]
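Description:
pRSII422 is an empty yeast–E. coli shuttle vector of the redesigned pRS42x series, a 6,865 bp episomal plasmid for Saccharomyces cerevisiae. It carries no insert and no promoter dedicated to driving a cloned gene; any expression signals must come with the fragment that is cloned in. In E. coli it replicates from a high-copy ColE1/pUC-type origin and is selected through the AmpR β-lactamase gene under its own promoter. In yeast it is maintained at multiple copies by a 2μ origin and selected by complementation of adenine auxotrophy with an ADE2 cassette consisting of the native ADE2 promoter and coding sequence.

The cloning region is of the pBluescript type. A multiple cloning site sits within a lacZα fragment downstream of the lac promoter, lac operator and CAP binding site, an arrangement that generally allows blue/white screening of recombinants. The site is flanked by T7 and T3 phage promoters and can be sequenced with standard M13 and T7 primers. An f1 origin is also present, which permits single-stranded DNA production with helper phage. Short rop, bom and lacI fragments in the annotation are backbone remnants rather than functional elements.

Several changes distinguish this vector from the older pRS plasmids. An undocumented insertion found in pRS412 was eliminated during construction, and the 2μ origin was taken from YEplac195 with its XbaI site removed. HindIII and XbaI sites within ADE2 were also silently mutated without changing the Ade2 protein, presumably to leave those enzymes usable for cloning. The plasmid suits restriction-based cloning of genes for multicopy maintenance or overexpression in ade2 yeast strains.
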