Features (pLannotate 1.2.2; 18 found; start..end, strand, type, name):
      1..35      +  CDS            rop (fragment): Rop protein, which maintains plasmids at low copy number; rop
    137..186     +  misc_feature   bom (fragment): basis of mobility region from pBR322
    199..574     +  promoter       ADE2 promoter: S. cerevisiae ADE2
    575..2287    +  CDS            ADE2: PUR6_YEAST - Experimental evidence at protein level: Swiss-Prot protein existence level 1. From Saccharomyces cerevisiae (strain ATCC 204508 / S288c) (Baker's yeast).
   2443..2494    +  misc_feature   bom (fragment): basis of mobility region from pBR322
   2522..2950    -  rep_origin     f1 ori (sequence partly withheld): f1 bacteriophage origin of replication; arrow indicates direction of (+) strand synthesis
   2954..3109    -  CDS            lacZα (fragment): LacZα fragment of β-galactosidase; lacZ fragment
   3117..3135    +  promoter       T7 promoter: promoter for bacteriophage T7 RNA polymerase
   3144..3251    -  misc_feature   MCS: pBluescript multiple cloning site
   3264..3282    -  promoter       T3 promoter: promoter for bacteriophage T3 RNA polymerase
   3327..3343    -  protein_bind   lac operator: The lac repressor binds to the lac operator to inhibit transcription in E. coli. This inhibition can be relieved by adding lactose or isopropyl-β-D-thiogalactopyranoside (IPTG). lac repressor encoded by lacI
   3351..3381    -  promoter       lac promoter: promoter for the E. coli lac operon
   3396..3417    -  protein_bind   CAP binding site: CAP binding activates transcription in the presence of cAMP. E. coli catabolite activator protein
   3430..3522    -  CDS            lacI (fragment): lac repressor; lacI; The lac repressor binds to the lac operator to inhibit transcription in E. coli. This inhibition can be relieved by adding lactose or isopropyl-β-D-thiogalactopyranoside (IPTG).
   3705..4293    -  rep_origin     ori: high-copy-number ColE1/pMB1/pBR322/pUC origin of replication
   4464..5324    -  CDS            AmpR: β-lactamase; bla; confers resistance to ampicillin, carbenicillin, and related antibiotics
   5325..5429    -  promoter       AmpR promoter: bla
   5456..6802    -  rep_origin     2μ ori: yeast 2μ plasmid origin of replication
>Addgene plasmid #35462 | pRSII422 | depositor full sequence | sequence record 49273 | pRSII422 sequence 6865 bps
TCGCGCGTTTCGGTGATGACGGTGAAAACCTCTGACACATGCAGCTCCCGGAGACGGTCACAGCTTGTCT
GTAAGCGGATGCCGGGAGCAGACAAGCCCGTCAGGGCGCGTCAGCGGGTGTTGGCGGGTGTCGGGGCTGG
CTTAACTATGCGGCATCAGAGCAGATTGTACTGAGAGTGCACCATAGATCTGAATTAATTCTTGAATAAT
ACATAACTTTTCTTAAAAGAATCAAAGACAGATAAAATTTAAGAGATATTAAATATTAGTGAGAAGCCGA
GAATTTTGTAACACCAACATAACACTGACATCTTTAACAACTTTTAATTATGATACATTTCTTACGTCAT
GATTGATTATTACAGCTATGCTGACAAATGACTCTTGTTGCATGGCTACGAACCGGGTAATACTAAGTGA
TTGACTCTTGCTGACCTTTTATTAAGAACTAAATGGACAATATTATGGAGCATTTCATGTATAAATTGGT
GCGTAAAATCGTTGGATCTCTCTTCTAAGTACATCCTACTATAACAATCAAGAAAAACAAGAAAATCGGA
CAAAACAATCAAGTATGGATTCAAGAACAGTTGGTATATTAGGAGGGGGACAATTGGGACGTATGATTGT
TGAGGCAGCAAACAGGCTCAACATTAAGACGGTAATACTAGATGCTGAAAATTCTCCTGCCAAACAAATA
AGCAACTCCAATGACCACGTTAATGGCTCCTTTTCCAATCCTCTTGATATCGAAAAACTAGCTGAAAAAT
GTGATGTGCTAACGATTGAGATTGAGCATGTTGATGTTCCTACACTAAAGAATCTTCAAGTAAAACATCC
CAAATTAAAAATTTACCCTTCTCCAGAAACAATCAGATTGATACAAGACAAATATATTCAAAAAGAGCAT
TTAATCAAAAATGGTATAGCAGTTACCCAAAGTGTTCCTGTGGAACAAGCCAGTGAGACGTCCCTATTGA
ATGTTGGAAGAGATTTGGGTTTTCCATTCGTCTTGAAGTCGAGGACTTTGGCATACGATGGAAGAGGTAA
CTTCGTTGTAAAGAATAAGGAAATGATTCCGGAAGCATTGGAAGTACTGAAGGATCGTCCTTTGTACGCC
GAAAAATGGGCACCATTTACTAAAGAATTAGCAGTCATGATTGTGAGGTCTGTTAACGGTTTAGTGTTTT
CTTACCCAATTGTAGAGACTATCCACAAGGACAATATTTGTGACTTATGTTATGCGCCTGCTAGAGTTCC
GGACTCCGTTCAACTTAAGGCGAAGTTGTTGGCAGAAAATGCAATCAAATCTTTTCCCGGTTGTGGTATA
TTTGGTGTGGAAATGTTCTATTTAGAAACAGGGGAATTGCTTATTAACGAAATTGCCCCAAGGCCTCACA
ACTCTGGACATTATACCATTGATGCTTGCGTCACTTCTCAATTTGAAGCTCATTTGAGATCAATATTGGA
TTTGCCAATGCCAAAGAATTTCACATCTTTCTCCACCATTACAACGAACGCCATTATGCTAAATGTTCTT
GGAGACAAACATACAAAAGATAAAGAGCTAGAAACTTGCGAAAGAGCATTGGCGACTCCAGGTTCCTCAG
TGTACTTATATGGAAAAGAGTCAAGACCTAACAGAAAAGTAGGTCACATAAATATTATTGCCTCCAGTAT
GGCGGAATGTGAACAAAGGCTGAACTACATTACAGGTAGAACTGATATTCCAATCAAAATCTCTGTCGCT
CAAAAGTTGGACTTGGAAGCAATGGTCAAACCATTGGTTGGAATCATCATGGGATCAGACTCTGACTTGC
CGGTAATGTCTGCCGCATGTGCGGTTTTAAAAGATTTTGGCGTTCCATTTGAAGTGACAATAGTCTCTGC
TCATAGAACTCCACATAGGATGTCAGCATATGCTATTTCCGCAAGCAAGCGTGGAATTAAAACAATTATC
GCTGGAGCTGGTGGGGCTGCTCACTTGCCAGGTATGGTGGCTGCAATGACACCACTTCCTGTCATCGGTG
TGCCCGTAAAAGGTTCTTGTCTTGATGGAGTAGATTCTTTACATTCAATTGTGCAAATGCCTAGAGGTGT
TCCAGTAGCTACCGTCGCTATTAATAATAGTACGAACGCTGCGCTGTTGGCTGTCAGACTGCTTGGCGCT
TATGATTCAAGTTATACAACGAAAATGGAACAGTTTTTATTAAAGCAAGAAGAAGAAGTTCTTGTCAAAG
CACAAAAGTTAGAAACTGTCGGTTACGAAGCATATCTTGAAAACAAGTAATATATAAGTTTATTGATATA
CTTGTACAGCAAATAATTATAAAATGATATACCTATTTTTTAGGCTTTGTTATGATTACATCAAATGTGG
ACTTCATACATAGAAATCAACGCTTACAGGTGTCCTTTTTTAAGAATTTCATACATAAGATCTATGCGGT
GTGAAATACCGCACAGATGCGTAAGGAGAAAATACCGCATCAGGAAATTGTAAGCGTTAATATTTTGTTA
AAATTCGCGTTAAATTTTTGTTAAATCAGCTCATTTTTTAACCAATAGGCCGAAATCGGCAAAATCCCTT
ATAAATCAAAAGAATAGACCGAGATAGGGT
[37 nt withheld, positions 2621-2657]
AAAGAACGTGGACTCCAACGTCAAAGG
[49 nt withheld, positions 2685-2733]
T
[91 nt withheld, positions 2735-2825]
G
[124 nt withheld, positions 2827-2950]
CCATTCGCCATTCAGGCTGCGCAACTGTTGGGAAGGGCGATCGGTGCGGGCCTCTTCGCTATTACGCCAG
CTGGCGAAAGGGGGATGTGCTGCAAGGCGATTAAGTTGGGTAACGCCAGGGTTTTCCCAGTCACGACGTT
GTAAAACGACGGCCAGTGAGCGCGCGTAATACGACTCACTATAGGGCGAATTGGGTACCGGGCCCCCCCT
CGAGGTCGACGGTATCGATAAGCTTGATATCGAATTCCTGCAGCCCGGGGGATCCACTAGTTCTAGAGCG
GCCGCCACCGCGGTGGAGCTCCAGCTTTTGTTCCCTTTAGTGAGGGTTAATTGCGCGCTTGGCGTAATCA
TGGTCATAGCTGTTTCCTGTGTGAAATTGTTATCCGCTCACAATTCCACACAACATACGAGCCGGAAGCA
TAAAGTGTAAAGCCTGGGGTGCCTAATGAGTGAGCTAACTCACATTAATTGCGTTGCGCTCACTGCCCGC
TTTCCAGTCGGGAAACCTGTCGTGCCAGCTGCATTAATGAATCGGCCAACGCGCGGGGAGAGGCGGTTTG
CGTATTGGGCGCTCTTCCGCTTCCTCGCTCACTGACTCGCTGCGCTCGGTCGTTCGGCTGCGGCGAGCGG
TATCAGCTCACTCAAAGGCGGTAATACGGTTATCCACAGAATCAGGGGATAACGCAGGAAAGAACATGTG
AGCAAAAGGCCAGCAAAAGGCCAGGAACCGTAAAAAGGCCGCGTTGCTGGCGTTTTTCCATAGGCTCCGC
CCCCCTGACGAGCATCACAAAAATCGACGCTCAAGTCAGAGGTGGCGAAACCCGACAGGACTATAAAGAT
ACCAGGCGTTTCCCCCTGGAAGCTCCCTCGTGCGCTCTCCTGTTCCGACCCTGCCGCTTACCGGATACCT
GTCCGCCTTTCTCCCTTCGGGAAGCGTGGCGCTTTCTCATAGCTCACGCTGTAGGTATCTCAGTTCGGTG
TAGGTCGTTCGCTCCAAGCTGGGCTGTGTGCACGAACCCCCCGTTCAGCCCGACCGCTGCGCCTTATCCG
GTAACTATCGTCTTGAGTCCAACCCGGTAAGACACGACTTATCGCCACTGGCAGCAGCCACTGGTAACAG
GATTAGCAGAGCGAGGTATGTAGGCGGTGCTACAGAGTTCTTGAAGTGGTGGCCTAACTACGGCTACACT
AGAAGAACAGTATTTGGTATCTGCGCTCTGCTGAAGCCAGTTACCTTCGGAAAAAGAGTTGGTAGCTCTT
GATCCGGCAAACAAACCACCGCTGGTAGCGGTGGTTTTTTTGTTTGCAAGCAGCAGATTACGCGCAGAAA
AAAAGGATCTCAAGAAGATCCTTTGATCTTTTCTACGGGGTCTGACGCTCAGTGGAACGAAAACTCACGT
TAAGGGATTTTGGTCATGAGATTATCAAAAAGGATCTTCACCTAGATCCTTTTAAATTAAAAATGAAGTT
TTAAATCAATCTAAAGTATATATGAGTAAACTTGGTCTGACAGTTACCAATGCTTAATCAGTGAGGCACC
TATCTCAGCGATCTGTCTATTTCGTTCATCCATAGTTGCCTGACTCCCCGTCGTGTAGATAACTACGATA
CGGGAGGGCTTACCATCTGGCCCCAGTGCTGCAATGATACCGCGAGACCCACGCTCACCGGCTCCAGATT
TATCAGCAATAAACCAGCCAGCCGGAAGGGCCGAGCGCAGAAGTGGTCCTGCAACTTTATCCGCCTCCAT
CCAGTCTATTAATTGTTGCCGGGAAGCTAGAGTAAGTAGTTCGCCAGTTAATAGTTTGCGCAACGTTGTT
GCCATTGCTACAGGCATCGTGGTGTCACGCTCGTCGTTTGGTATGGCTTCATTCAGCTCCGGTTCCCAAC
GATCAAGGCGAGTTACATGATCCCCCATGTTGTGCAAAAAAGCGGTTAGCTCCTTCGGTCCTCCGATCGT
TGTCAGAAGTAAGTTGGCCGCAGTGTTATCACTCATGGTTATGGCAGCACTGCATAATTCTCTTACTGTC
ATGCCATCCGTAAGATGCTTTTCTGTGACTGGTGAGTACTCAACCAAGTCATTCTGAGAATAGTGTATGC
GGCGACCGAGTTGCTCTTGCCCGGCGTCAATACGGGATAATACCGCGCCACATAGCAGAACTTTAAAAGT
GCTCATCATTGGAAAACGTTCTTCGGGGCGAAAACTCTCAAGGATCTTACCGCTGTTGAGATCCAGTTCG
ATGTAACCCACTCGTGCACCCAACTGATCTTCAGCATCTTTTACTTTCACCAGCGTTTCTGGGTGAGCAA
AAACAGGAAGGCAAAATGCCGCAAAAAAGGGAATAAGGGCGACACGGAAATGTTGAATACTCATACTCTT
CCTTTTTCAATATTATTGAAGCATTTATCAGGGTTATTGTCTCATGAGCGGATACATATTTGAATGTATT
TAGAAAAATAAACAAATAGGGGTTCCGCGCACATTTCCCCGAAAAGTGCCACCTGAACGAAGCATCTGTG
CTTCATTTTGTAGAACAAAAATGCAACGCGAGAGCGCTAATTTTTCAAACAAAGAATCTGAGCTGCATTT
TTACAGAACAGAAATGCAACGCGAAAGCGCTATTTTACCAACGAAGAATCTGTGCTTCATTTTTGTAAAA
CAAAAATGCAACGCGAGAGCGCTAATTTTTCAAACAAAGAATCTGAGCTGCATTTTTACAGAACAGAAAT
GCAACGCGAGAGCGCTATTTTACCAACAAAGAATCTATACTTCTTTTTTGTTCTACAAAAATGCATCCCG
AGAGCGCTATTTTTCTAACAAAGCATCTTAGATTACTTTTTTTCTCCTTTGTGCGCTCTATAATGCAGTC
TCTTGATAACTTTTTGCACTGTAGGTCCGTTAAGGTTAGAAGAAGGCTACTTTGGTGTCTATTTTCTCTT
CCATAAAAAAAGCCTGACTCCACTTCCCGCGTTTACTGATTACTAGCGAAGCTGCGGGTGCATTTTTTCA
AGATAAAGGCATCCCCGATTATATTCTATACCGATGTGGATTGCGCATACTTTGTGAACAGAAAGTGATA
GCGTTGATGATTCTTCATTGGTCAGAAAATTATGAACGGTTTCTTCTATTTTGTCTCTATATACTACGTA
TAGGAAATGTTTACATTTTCGTATTGTTTTCGATTCACTCTATGAATAGTTCTTACTACAATTTTTTTGT
CTAAAGAGTAATACTAGAGATAAACATAAAAAATGTAGAGGTCGAGTTTAGATGCAAGTTCAAGGAGCGA
AAGGTGGATGGGTAGGTTATATAGGGATATAGCACAGAGATATATAGCAAAGAGATACTTTTGAGCAATG
TTTGTGGAAGCGGTATTCGCAATATTTTAGTAGCTCGTTACAGTCCGGTGCGTTTTTGGTTTTTTGAAAG
TGCGTCTTCAGAGCGCTTTTGGTTTTCAAAAGCGCTCTGAAGTTCCTATACTTTCTAGCTAGAGAATAGG
AACTTCGGAATAGGAACTTCAAAGCGTTTCCGAAAACGAGCGCTTCCGAAAATGCAACGCGAGCTGCGCA
CATACAGCTCACTGTTCACGTCGCACCTATATCTGCGTGTTGCCTGTATATATATATACATGAGAAGAAC
GGCATAGTGCGTGTTTATGCTTAAATGCGTACTTATATGCGTCTATTTATGTAGGATGAAAGGTAGTCTA
GTACCTCCTGTGATATTATCCCATTCCATGCGGGGTATCGTATGCTTCCTTCAGCACTACCCTTTAGCTG
TTCTATATGCTGCCACTCCTCAATTGGATTAGTCTCATCCTTCAATGCTATCATTTCCTTTGATATTGGA
TCATCTAAGAAACCATTATTATCATGACATTAACCTATAAAAATAGGCGTATCACGAGGCCCTTT
