>Addgene plasmid #35462 | pRSII422 | addgene partial sequence | sequence record 53740 | M13_pUC_fwd
TGGGTACCGGGCCCCCCCTCGAGGTCGACGGTATCGATAAGCTTGATATCGAATTCCTGCAGCCCGGGGG
ATCCACTAGTTCTAGAGCGGCCGCCACCGCGGTGGAGCTCCAGCTTTTGTTCCCTTTAGTGAGGGTTAAT
TGCGCGCTTGGCGTAATCATGGTCATAGCTGTTTCCTGTGTGAAATTGTTATCCGCTCACAATTCCACAC
AACATACGAGCCGGAAGCATAAAGTGTAAAGCCTGGGGTGCCTAATGAGTGAGCTAACTCACATTAATTG
CGTTGCGCTCACTGCCCGCTTTCCAGTCGGGAAACCTGTCGTGCCAGCTGCATTAATGAATCGGCCAACG
CGCGGGGAGAGGCGGTTTGCGTATTGGGCGCTCTTCCGCTTCCTCGCTCACTGACTCGCTGCGCTCGGTC
GTTCGGCTGCGGCGAGCGGTATCAGCTCACTCAAAGGCGGTAATACGGTTATCCACAGAATCAGGGGATA
ACGCAGGAAAGAACATGTGAGCAAAAGGCCAGCAAAAGGCCAGGAACCGTAAAAAGGCCGCGTTGCTGGC
GTTTTTCCATAGGCTCCGCCCCCCTGACGAGCATCACAAAAATCGACGCTCAAGTCAGAGGTGGCGAAAC
CCGACAGGACTATAAAGATACCAGGCGTTTCCCC
