>Addgene plasmid #35462 | pRSII422 | addgene partial sequence | sequence record 53998 | pRSII-F1 5'-CGGCATCAGAGCAGATTGTAC-3'
ATACATAACTTTTCTTAAAAGAATCAAAGACAGATAAAATTTAAGAGATATTAAATATTAGTGAGAAGCC
GAGAATTTTGTAACACCAACATAACACTGACATCTTTAACAACTTTTAATTATGATACATTTCTTACGTC
ATGATTGATTATTACAGCTATGCTGACAAATGACTCTTGTTGCATGGCTACGAACCGGGTAATACTAAGT
GATTGACTCTTGCTGACCTTTTATTAAGAACTAAATGGACAATATTATGGAGCATTTCATGTATAAATTG
GTGCGTAAAATCGTTGGATCTCTCTTCTAAGTACATCCTACTATAACAATCAAGAAAAACAAGAAAATCG
GACAAAACAATCAAGTATGGATTCAAGAACAGTTGGTATATTAGGAGGGGGACAATTGGGACGTATGATT
GTTGAGGCAGCAAACAGGCTCAACATTAAGACGGTAATACTAGATGCTGAAAATTCTCCTGCCAAACAAA
TAAGCAACTCCAATGACCACGTTAATGGCTCCTTTTCCAATCCTCTTGATATCGAAAAACTAGCTGAAAA
ATGTGATGTGCTAACGATTGAGATTGAGCATGTTGATGTTCCTACACTAAAGAATCTTCAAGTAAAACAT
CCCAAATTAAAAATTTACCCTTCTCCAGAAACAATCAGATTGATACAAGACAAATATATTCAAAAAGAGC
ATTTAATCAAAAATGGTATAGCAGTTACCCAAAGTGTTCCTGTG
