>Addgene plasmid #35462 | pRSII422 | addgene partial sequence | sequence record 54026 | pGEX3
AGGGCCTCGTGATACGCCTATTTTTATAGGTTAATGTCATGATAATAATGGTTTCTTAGTATGATCCAAT
ATCAAAGGAAATGATAGCATTGAAGGATGAGACTAATCCAATTGAGGAGTGGCAGCATATAGAACAGCTA
AAGGGTAGTGCTGAAGGAAGCATACGATACCCCGCATGGAATGGGATAATATCACAGGAGGTACTAGACT
ACCTTTCATCCTACATAAATAGACGCATATAAGTACGCATTTAAGCATAAACACGCACTATGCCGTTCTT
CTCATGTATATATATATACAGGCAACACGCAGATATAGGTGCGACGTGAACAGTGAGCTGTATGTGCGCA
GCTCGCGTTGCATTTTCGGAAGCGCTCGTTTTCGGAAACGCTTTGAAGTTCCTATTCCGAAGTTCCTATT
CTCTAGCTAGAAAGTATAGGAACTTCAGAGCGCTTTTGAAAACCAAAAGCGCTCTGAAGACGCACTTTCA
AAAAACCAAAAACGCACCGGACTGTAACGAGCTACTAAAATATTGCGAATACCGCTTCCACAAACATTGC
TCAAAAGTATCTCTTTGCTATATATCTCTGTGCTATATCCCTATATAACCTACCCATCCACCTTTCGCTC
CTTGAACTTGCATCTAAACTCGACCTCTACATTTTTTATGTTTATCTCTAGTATTACTCTTTAGACAAAA
AAATTGTAGTAAGAACTATTCATAGAGTGAATCGAAA
